>Addgene plasmid #188985 | pET22b-T5-chi31TAG | addgene full sequence | sequence record 373168 | Addgene NGS Result
TGGCGAATGGG
[124 nt withheld, positions 12-135]
C
[91 nt withheld, positions 137-227]
A
[49 nt withheld, positions 229-277]
CCTTTGACGTTGGAGTCCACGTTCTTT
[37 nt withheld, positions 305-341]
ACCCTATCTCGGTCTATTCTTTTGATTTATAAGGGATTTTGCCGATTTCGGCCTATTGGTTAAAAAATGA
GCTGATTTAACAAAAATTTAACGCGAATTTTAACAAAATATTAACGCTTACAATTTAGGTGGCACTTTTC
GGGGAAATGTGCGCGGAACCCCTATTTGTTTATTTTTCTAAATACATTCAAATATGTATCCGCTCATGAG
ACAATAACCCTGATAAATGCTTCAATAATATTGAAAAAGGAAGAGTATGAGTATTCAACATTTCCGTGTC
GCCCTTATTCCCTTTTTTGCGGCATTTTGCCTTCCTGTTTTTGCTCACCCAGAAACGCTGGTGAAAGTAA
AAGATGCTGAAGATCAGTTGGGTGCACGAGTGGGTTACATCGAACTGGATCTCAACAGCGGTAAGATCCT
TGAGAGTTTTCGCCCCGAAGAACGTTTTCCAATGATGAGCACTTTTAAAGTTCTGCTATGTGGCGCGGTA
TTATCCCGTATTGACGCCGGGCAAGAGCAACTCGGTCGCCGCATACACTATTCTCAGAATGACTTGGTTG
AGTACTCACCAGTCACAGAAAAGCATCTTACGGATGGCATGACAGTAAGAGAATTATGCAGTGCTGCCAT
AACCATGAGTGATAACACTGCGGCCAACTTACTTCTGACAACGATCGGAGGACCGAAGGAGCTAACCGCT
TTTTTGCACAACATGGGGGATCATGTAACTCGCCTTGATCGTTGGGAACCGGAGCTGAATGAAGCCATAC
CAAACGACGAGCGTGACACCACGATGCCTGCAGCAATGGCAACAACGTTGCGCAAACTATTAACTGGCGA
ACTACTTACTCTAGCTTCCCGGCAACAATTAATAGACTGGATGGAGGCGGATAAAGTTGCAGGACCACTT
CTGCGCTCGGCCCTTCCGGCTGGCTGGTTTATTGCTGATAAATCTGGAGCCGGTGAGCGTGGGTCTCGCG
GTATCATTGCAGCACTGGGGCCAGATGGTAAGCCCTCCCGTATCGTAGTTATCTACACGACGGGGAGTCA
GGCAACTATGGATGAACGAAATAGACAGATCGCTGAGATAGGTGCCTCACTGATTAAGCATTGGTAACTG
TCAGACCAAGTTTACTCATATATACTTTAGATTGATTTAAAACTTCATTTTTAATTTAAAAGGATCTAGG
TGAAGATCCTTTTTGATAATCTCATGACCAAAATCCCTTAACGTGAGTTTTCGTTCCACTGAGCGTCAGA
CCCCGTAGAAAAGATCAAAGGATCTTCTTGAGATCCTTTTTTTCTGCGCGTAATCTGCTGCTTGCAAACA
AAAAAACCACCGCTACCAGCGGTGGTTTGTTTGCCGGATCAAGAGCTACCAACTCTTTTTCCGAAGGTAA
CTGGCTTCAGCAGAGCGCAGATACCAAATACTGTCCTTCTAGTGTAGCCGTAGTTAGGCCACCACTTCAA
GAACTCTGTAGCACCGCCTACATACCTCGCTCTGCTAATCCTGTTACCAGTGGCTGCTGCCAGTGGCGAT
AAGTCGTGTCTTACCGGGTTGGACTCAAGACGATAGTTACCGGATAAGGCGCAGCGGTCGGGCTGAACGG
GGGGTTCGTGCACACAGCCCAGCTTGGAGCGAACGACCTACACCGAACTGAGATACCTACAGCGTGAGCT
ATGAGAAAGCGCCACGCTTCCCGAAGGGAGAAAGGCGGACAGGTATCCGGTAAGCGGCAGGGTCGGAACA
GGAGAGCGCACGAGGGAGCTTCCAGGGGGAAACGCCTGGTATCTTTATAGTCCTGTCGGGTTTCGCCACC
TCTGACTTGAGCGTCGATTTTTGTGATGCTCGTCAGGGGGGCGGAGCCTATGGAAAAACGCCAGCAACGC
GGCCTTTTTACGGTTCCTGGCCTTTTGCTGGCCTTTTGCTCACATGTTCTTTCCTGCGTTATCCCCTGAT
TCTGTGGATAACCGTATTACCGCCTTTGAGTGAGCTGATACCGCTCGCCGCAGCCGAACGACCGAGCGCA
GCGAGTCAGTGAGCGAGGAAGCGGAAGAGCGCCTGATGCGGTATTTTCTCCTTACGCATCTGTGCGGTAT
TTCACACCGCAATGGTGCACTCTCAGTACAATCTGCTCTGATGCCGCATAGTTAAGCCAGTATACACTCC
GCTATCGCTACGTGACTGGGTCATGGCTGCGCCCCGACACCCGCCAACACCCGCTGACGCGCCCTGACGG
GCTTGTCTGCTCCCGGCATCCGCTTACAGACAAGCTGTGACCGTCTCCGGGAGCTGCATGTGTCAGAGGT
TTTCACCGTCATCACCGAAACGCGCGAGGCAGCTGCGGTAAAGCTCATCAGCGTGGTCGTGAAGCGATTC
ACAGATGTCTGCCTGTTCATCCGCGTCCAGCTCGTTGAGTTTCTCCAGAAGCGTTAATGTCTGGCTTCTG
ATAAAGCGGGCCATGTTAAGGGCGGTTTTTTCCTGTTTGGTCACTGATGCCTCCGTGTAAGGGGGATTTC
TGTTCATGGGGGTAATGATACCGATGAAACGAGAGAGGATGCTCACGATACGGGTTACTGATGATGAACA
TGCCCGGTTACTGGAACGTTGTGAGGGTAAACAACTGGCGGTATGGATGCGGCGGGACCAGAGAAAAATC
ACTCAGGGTCAATGCCAGCGCTTCGTTAATACAGATGTAGGTGTTCCACAGGGTAGCCAGCAGCATCCTG
CGATGCAGATCCGGAACATAATGGTGCAGGGCGCTGACTTCCGCGTTTCCAGACTTTACGAAACACGGAA
ACCGAAGACCATTCATGTTGTTGCTCAGGTCGCAGACGTTTTGCAGCAGCAGTCGCTTCACGTTCGCTCG
CGTATCGGTGATTCATTCTGCTAACCAGTAAGGCAACCCCGCCAGCCTAGCCGGGTCCTCAACGACAGGA
GCACGATCATGCGCACCCGTGGGGCCGCCATGCCGGCGATAATGGCCTGCTTCTCGCCGAAACGTTTGGT
GGCGGGACCAGTGACGAAGGCTTGAGCGAGGGCGTGCAAGATTCCGAATACCGCAAGCGACAGGCCGATC
ATCGTCGCGCTCCAGCGAAAGCGGTCCTCGCCGAAAATGACCCAGAGCGCTGCCGGCACCTGTCCTACGA
GTTGCATGATAAAGAAGACAGTCATAAGTGCGGCGACGATAGTCATGCCCCGCGCCCACCGGAAGGAGCT
GACTGGGTTGAAGGCTCTCAAGGGCATCGGTCGAGATCCCGGTGCCTAATGAGTGAGCTAACTTACATTA
ATTGCGTTGCGCTCACTGCCCGCTTTCCAGTCGGGAAACCTGTCGTGCCAGCTGCATTAATGAATCGGCC
AACGCGCGGGGAGAGGCGGTTTGCGTATTGGGCGCCAGGGTGGTTTTTCTTTTCACCAGTGAGACGGGCA
ACAGCTGATTGCCCTTCACCGCCTGGCCCTGAGAGAGTTGCAGCAAGCGGTCCACGCTGGTTTGCCCCAG
CAGGCGAAAATCCTGTTTGATGGTGGTTAACGGCGGGATATAACATGAGCTGTCTTCGGTATCGTCGTAT
CCCACTACCGAGATATCCGCACCAACGCGCAGCCCGGACTCGGTAATGGCGCGCATTGCGCCCAGCGCCA
TCTGATCGTTGGCAACCAGCATCGCAGTGGGAACGATGCCCTCATTCAGCATTTGCATGGTTTGTTGAAA
ACCGGACATGGCACTCCAGTCGCCTTCCCGTTCCGCTATCGGCTGAATTTGATTGCGAGTGAGATATTTA
TGCCAGCCAGCCAGACGCAGACGCGCCGAGACAGAACTTAATGGGCCCGCTAACAGCGCGATTTGCTGGT
GACCCAATGCGACCAGATGCTCCACGCCCAGTCGCGTACCGTCTTCATGGGAGAAAATAATACTGTTGAT
GGGTGTCTGGTCAGAGACATCAAGAAATAACGCCGGAACATTAGTGCAGGCAGCTTCCACAGCAATGGCA
TCCTGGTCATCCAGCGGATAGTTAATGATCAGCCCACTGACGCGTTGCGCGAGAAGATTGTGCACCGCCG
CTTTACAGGCTTCGACGCCGCTTCGTTCTACCATCGACACCACCACGCTGGCACCCAGTTGATCGGCGCG
AGATTTAATCGCCGCGACAATTTGCGACGGCGCGTGCAGGGCCAGACTGGAGGTGGCAACGCCAATCAGC
AACGACTGTTTGCCCGCCAGTTGTTGTGCCACGCGGTTGGGAATGTAATTCAGCTCCGCCATCGCCGCTT
CCACTTTTTCCCGCGTTTTCGCAGAAACGTGGCTGGCCTGGTTCACCACGCGGGAAACGGTCTGATAAGA
GACACCGGCATACTCTGCGACATCGTATAACGTTACTGGTTTCACATTCACCACCCTGAATTGACTCTCT
TCCGGGCGCTATCATGCCATACCGCGAAAGGTTTTGCGCCATTCGATGGTGTCCGGGATCTCGACGCTCT
CCCTTATGCGACTCCTGCATTAGGAAGCAGCCCAGTAGTAGGTTGAGGCCGTTGAGCACCGCCGCCGCAA
GGAATGGTGCATGCAAGGAGATGGCGCCCAACAGTCCCCCGGCCACGGGGCCTGCCACCATACCCACGCC
GAAACAAGCGCTCATGAGCCCGAAGTGGCGAGCCCGATCTTCCCCATCGGTGATGTCGGCGATATAGGCG
CCAGCAACCGCACCTGTGGCGCCGGTGATGCCGGCCACGATGCGTCCGGCGTAGAGGATCGAGATCTCGA
TCCCGCGAAATTAATACGACTCACTATAGGGGAATTGTGAGCGGATAACAATTCCCCTCTAGAGTTTGAC
AGCATTATCATCGATCTCGAGAAATCATAAAAAATTTATTTGCTTTGTGAGCGGATAACAATTATAATAG
ATTCAATTGTGAGCGGATAACAATTTCACACAGAATTCATTAAAGAGGAGAAATTACATATGCAGCCTAA
GGAAAAAACAAAAGGTGTAGAGGTTGAAGGTAACCCTGCGACGCTCATTTCCGCCCGTCAGATGGACGTT
AGTTACGACGAGTAGGAGGACAACGGCCCGGACGTAATTCCTGGGGAGCCAGCAAAACCTCGTGGCGGGC
CGAAAAATGGCGCTGCTTCCGGTAAATTCGATCAGATTCCTGACTTCAGTTCTGAATCTCATCACCACCA
CCACCACCACTAAAAGCTTAATTAGCTGAGCTTGGACTCCTGTTGATAGATCCAGTAATGACCTCAGAAC
TCCATCTGGATTTGTTCAGAACGCTCGGTTGCCGCCGGGCGTTTTTTATTGGTGAGAATCCAAGCTAGCT
TGGCGGCGGCCGCACTCGAGCACCACCACCACCACCACTGAGATCCGGCTGCTAACAAAGCCCGAAAGGA
AGCTGAGTTGGCTGCTGCCACCGCTGAGCAATAACTAGCATAACCCCTTGGGGCCTCTAAACGGGTCTTG
AGGGGTTTTTTGCTGAAAGGAGGAACTATATCCGGAT
Features (pLannotate 1.2.2; 21 found; start..end, strand, type, name):
     12..440     +  rep_origin     f1 ori (sequence partly withheld): f1 bacteriophage origin of replication; arrow indicates direction of (+) strand synthesis
    493..597     +  promoter       AmpR promoter: bla
    598..1458    +  CDS            AmpR: β-lactamase; bla; confers resistance to ampicillin, carbenicillin, and related antibiotics
   1629..2217    +  rep_origin     ori: high-copy-number ColE1/pMB1/pBR322/pUC origin of replication
   2403..2542    -  misc_feature   bom: basis of mobility region from pBR322
   2644..2835    -  CDS            rop: Rop protein, which maintains plasmids at low copy number; rop
   2852..3232    +  CDS            YPB1_ECOLX: Protein predicted: Swiss-Prot protein existence level 4. From Escherichia coli.
   3304..3595    -  CDS            TcR (fragment): tetracycline efflux protein; tet; confers resistance to tetracycline
   3610..3631    -  protein_bind   CAP binding site: CAP binding activates transcription in the presence of cAMP. E. coli catabolite activator protein
   3644..4726    -  CDS            lacI: lac repressor; lacI; The lac repressor binds to the lac operator to inhibit transcription in E. coli. This inhibition can be relieved by adding lactose or isopropyl-β-D-thiogalactopyranoside (IPTG).
   4727..4804    -  promoter       lacI promoter: lacI
   4812..5091    -  CDS            TcR (fragment): tetracycline efflux protein; tet; confers resistance to tetracycline
   5113..5131    +  promoter       T7 promoter: promoter for bacteriophage T7 RNA polymerase
   5132..5156    +  protein_bind   lac operator: The lac repressor binds to the lac operator to inhibit transcription in E. coli. This inhibition can be relieved by adding lactose or isopropyl-β-D-thiogalactopyranoside (IPTG). lac repressor encoded by lacI
   5196..5240    +  promoter       T5 promoter: bacteriophage T5 promoter for E. coli RNA polymerase, with embedded lac operator
   5248..5264    +  protein_bind   lac operator: The lac repressor binds to the lac operator to inhibit transcription in E. coli. This inhibition can be relieved by adding lactose or isopropyl-β-D-thiogalactopyranoside (IPTG). lac repressor encoded by lacI
   5514..5531    +  CDS            9xHis (fragment): 9xHis affinity tag
   5556..5650    +  terminator     lambda t0 terminator: transcription terminator from phage lambda
   5682..5699    +  CDS            9xHis (fragment): 9xHis affinity tag
   5709..5758    +  CDS            SET1 (fragment): solubility-enhancement tag derived from T7 phage gene 10B
   5766..5813    +  terminator     T7 terminator: transcription terminator for bacteriophage T7 RNA polymerase
