[The description below was written by a language model from this plasmid's Addgene catalogue record and pLannotate feature annotations shown in this document.]
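Description:
pET22b-T5-chi31TAG is a bacterial expression plasmid built on a pET-type backbone (about 5.8 kb in total) that carries a 234 bp insert encoding chimadanin with an amber (TAG) stop codon at position 31. It is selected with ampicillin through the bla β-lactamase gene and replicates from a ColE1/pMB1-family origin. The annotation also finds the pBR322-derived bom and rop elements, remnants of the tetracycline resistance gene, and an f1 phage origin. The record lists the plasmid as high copy.

The feature table shows the original pET T7 promoter and lac operator still in place. They are followed by a bacteriophage T5 promoter with embedded and downstream lac operators, which is recognised by the host E. coli RNA polymerase, so expression does not depend on a T7 polymerase-expressing strain. A plasmid-borne lacI gene supplies the repressor, making expression IPTG-inducible. The chimadanin coding region is not itself annotated, but it presumably lies in the unannotated stretch between the T5/lac operator region and a short His-tag segment that precedes a lambda t0 terminator. This suggests a C-terminal polyhistidine tag for purification. A second His fragment and the T7 terminator further downstream appear to be leftovers from the parent vector.

The in-frame TAG codon is designed for amber suppression: full-length protein is made only when a suppressor tRNA/aminoacyl-tRNA synthetase pair, not encoded on this plasmid, inserts a noncanonical amino acid at that site. The associated publication concerns noncanonical amino acid biosynthesis for precise tyrosine sulfation, which suggests the plasmid is used for site-specific incorporation of sulfotyrosine into chimadanin. The record does not state the source organism of the insert.
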