Addgene plasmid #188985: pET22b-T5-chi31TAG
Purpose: Express chimadanin with TAG at 31 position
Depositing lab: Han Xiao. Depositing organization: Rice University. Publication: Unleashing the potential of noncanonical amino acid biosynthesis to create cells with precision tyrosine sulfation. Chen Y, Jin S, Zhang M, Hu Y, Wu KL, Chung A, Wang S, Tian Z, Wang Y, Wolynes PG, Xiao H. Nat Commun. 2022 Sep 16;13(1):5434. doi: 10.1038/s41467-022-33111-4. PubMed 36114189.
Backbone
  Vector backbone: pET
  Backbone size w/o insert (bp): 5608
  Total vector size (bp): 5842
  Vector type: Bacterial Expression
Growth in bacteria
  Bacterial resistance: Ampicillin, 100 μg/mL
  Growth temperature: 37°C
  Growth strain: DH5alpha
  Copy number: High Copy
Gene/Insert
  Gene/Insert name: Chimadanin with TAG at 31 position
  Insert size (bp): 234
Terms and licenses: Academic/Nonprofit Terms; Industry Terms: Not Available to Industry
Depositor comments: Please visit https://www.biorxiv.org/content/10.1101/2022.03.25.485857v1 for bioRxiv preprint.
How to cite: pET22b-T5-chi31TAG was a gift from Han Xiao (Addgene plasmid # 188985 ; http://n2t.net/addgene:188985 ; RRID:Addgene_188985)
